Addgene plasmid #140236: pCMV-GenEPi
Purpose: Mammalian expression of Piezo1-based fluorescent force sensor GenEPi
Depositing lab: Periklis Pantazis. Depositing organization: Imperial College London. Publication: Highly specific and non-invasive imaging of Piezo1-dependent activity across scales using GenEPi. Yaganoglu S, Kalyviotis K, Vagena-Pantoula C, Julich D, Gaub BM, Welling M, Lopes T, Lachowski D, Tang SS, Hernandez ADR, Salem V, Muller DJ, Holley SA, Vermot J, Shi J, Helassa N, Torok K, Pantazis P. Nat Commun. 2023 Jul 19;14(1):4352. doi: 10.1038/s41467-023-40134-y. PubMed 37468521.
Backbone
  Vector backbone: pCMV
  Backbone size w/o insert (bp): 3975
  Total vector size (bp): 12912
  Vector type: Mammalian Expression
Growth in bacteria
  Bacterial resistance: Kanamycin, 50 μg/mL
  Growth temperature: 37°C
  Growth strain: DH5alpha
  Copy number: High Copy
Gene/Insert
  Gene/Insert name: GenEPi (Piezo1-based fluorescent force sensor)
  Species: H. sapiens (human)
  Insert size (bp): 7568
  Entrez Gene: PIEZO1 (a.k.a. DHS, ER, FAM38A, LMPH3, LMPHM6, Mib)
  Promoter: simian CMV IE94
  Tag / fusion protein: GCaMP 6s RS1 EF4 (C terminal on insert)
  Cloning method: Restriction Enzyme; 5′ cloning site HindIII (not destroyed); 3′ cloning site NotI (not destroyed)
  Sequencing primers: 5′ gaggtctatataagcagagctgg; 3′ GGCAAGCTGACCCTGAAGTT
Terms and licenses: Academic/Nonprofit Terms; Industry Terms: Not Available to Industry
Depositor comments: Please visit https://doi.org/10.1101/702423 for bioRxiv preprint.
How to cite: pCMV-GenEPi was a gift from Periklis Pantazis (Addgene plasmid # 140236 ; http://n2t.net/addgene:140236 ; RRID:Addgene_140236)
