[The description below was written by a language model from this plasmid's Addgene catalogue record and pLannotate feature annotations shown in this document.]
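Description:
pCMV-GenEPi is a 12.9 kb mammalian expression plasmid encoding GenEPi, a genetically encoded fluorescent force sensor built on the human mechanosensitive cation channel PIEZO1. It is propagated in E. coli as a high-copy plasmid from a ColE1/pUC-type origin and selected with kanamycin. The resistance gene is the Tn5 NeoR/KanR aminoglycoside phosphotransferase. It sits behind tandem AmpR (bla) and SV40 early promoters and ends in an HSV TK polyadenylation signal, so the same cassette can in principle also confer G418 resistance in mammalian cells. An f1 origin is also present, and the short ble and SV40 large T antigen fragments in the annotation appear to be backbone remnants rather than functional genes.

The payload is a single long open reading frame cloned between HindIII and NotI. The PIEZO1 coding sequence of about 7.6 kb is followed, after a short linker region, by a GCaMP6s-derived calcium indicator fused to its C terminus. The catalogue names this variant GCaMP 6s RS1 EF4, and the annotation tool matches it only as a GCaMP6s fragment, which is consistent with a modified version. The listed insert size corresponds to the PIEZO1 portion alone. Placing the calcium reporter on the channel presumably lets it report calcium entering through Piezo1 itself, giving an optical readout of Piezo1-dependent activity. Transcription terminates at an SV40 poly(A) signal. The records disagree on the promoter: the catalogue lists simian CMV IE94, whereas the sequence annotation identifies the human CMV immediate early enhancer and promoter. The construct is used for transfection into mammalian cells to image Piezo1 activation by mechanical stimuli.
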