Features (pLannotate 1.2.2; 14 found; start..end, strand, type, name):
     66..860     +  CDS            NeoR/KanR: aminoglycoside phosphotransferase from Tn5; aph(3')-II (or nptII); confers resistance to neomycin, kanamycin, and G418 (Geneticin®)
    881..1033    +  CDS            ble (fragment): BLE_KLEPN - Experimental evidence at protein level: Swiss-Prot protein existence level 1. Binding protein with a strong affinity to the bleomycin family of antibiotics. Binds to CL990; an antimitotic-antibiotic compound. From Klebsiella pneumoniae.
   1092..1139    +  polyA_signal   HSV TK poly(A) signal: herpes simplex virus thymidine kinase polyadenylation signal (Cole and Stacy, 1985)
   1468..2056    +  rep_origin     ori: high-copy-number ColE1/pMB1/pBR322/pUC origin of replication
   2231..2534    +  enhancer       CMV enhancer: human cytomegalovirus immediate early enhancer
   2535..2738    +  promoter       CMV promoter: human cytomegalovirus (CMV) immediate early promoter
   2761..2797    +  misc_feature   MCS (fragment): multiple cloning site
   2803..10365   +  CDS            PIEZO1: PIEZ1_HUMAN - Also known as FAM38A, KIAA0233. Experimental evidence at protein level: Swiss-Prot protein existence level 1. Pore-forming subunit of a mechanosensitive non-specific cation channel (PubMed:23479567, PubMed:23695678). Generates currents characterized by a linear current-voltage relationship that are sensitive to ruthenium red and gadolinium. Plays a key role in epithelial cell adhesion by maintaining integrin activation through R- Ras recruitment to the ER, most probably in its activated state, and subsequent stimulation of calpain signaling (PubMed:20016066). In the kidney, may c
  10384..11734   +  CDS            GCaMP6s (fragment): improved fluorescent protein-based calcium sensor (Chen et al., 2013)
  11764..11847   +  CDS            large T antigen (fragment): large T antigen from SV40 (simian virus 40)
  11870..11991   +  polyA_signal   SV40 poly(A) signal: SV40 polyadenylation signal
  12025..12453   -  rep_origin     f1 ori (sequence partly withheld): f1 bacteriophage origin of replication; arrow indicates direction of (+) strand synthesis
  12480..12584   +  promoter       AmpR promoter: bla
  12586..31      +  promoter       SV40 promoter (across the origin): SV40 enhancer and early promoter
>Addgene plasmid #140236 | pCMV-GenEPi | addgene full sequence | sequence record 308737 | Addgene NGS Result
AGGCTTTTTTGGAGGCCTAGGCTTTTGCAAAGATCGATCAAGAGACAGGATGAGGATCGTTTCGCATGAT
TGAACAAGATGGATTGCACGCAGGTTCTCCGGCCGCTTGGGTGGAGAGGCTATTCGGCTATGACTGGGCA
CAACAGACAATCGGCTGCTCTGATGCCGCCGTGTTCCGGCTGTCAGCGCAGGGGCGCCCGGTTCTTTTTG
TCAAGACCGACCTGTCCGGTGCCCTGAATGAACTGCAAGACGAGGCAGCGCGGCTATCGTGGCTGGCCAC
GACGGGCGTTCCTTGCGCAGCTGTGCTCGACGTTGTCACTGAAGCGGGAAGGGACTGGCTGCTATTGGGC
GAAGTGCCGGGGCAGGATCTCCTGTCATCTCACCTTGCTCCTGCCGAGAAAGTATCCATCATGGCTGATG
CAATGCGGCGGCTGCATACGCTTGATCCGGCTACCTGCCCATTCGACCACCAAGCGAAACATCGCATCGA
GCGAGCACGTACTCGGATGGAAGCCGGTCTTGTCGATCAGGATGATCTGGACGAAGAGCATCAGGGGCTC
GCGCCAGCCGAACTGTTCGCCAGGCTCAAGGCGAGCATGCCCGACGGCGAGGATCTCGTCGTGACCCATG
GCGATGCCTGCTTGCCGAATATCATGGTGGAAAATGGCCGCTTTTCTGGATTCATCGACTGTGGCCGGCT
GGGTGTGGCGGACCGCTATCAGGACATAGCGTTGGCTACCCGTGATATTGCTGAAGAGCTTGGCGGCGAA
TGGGCTGACCGCTTCCTCGTGCTTTACGGTATCGCCGCTCCCGATTCGCAGCGCATCGCCTTCTATCGCC
TTCTTGACGAGTTCTTCTGAGCGGGACTCTGGGGTTCGAAATGACCGACCAAGCGACGCCCAACCTGCCA
TCACGAGATTTCGATTCCACCGCCGCCTTCTATGAAAGGTTGGGCTTCGGAATCGTTTTCCGGGACGCCG
GCTGGATGATCCTCCAGCGCGGGGATCTCATGCTGGAGTTCTTCGCCCACCCTAGGGGGAGGCTAACTGA
AACACGGAAGGAGACAATACCGGAAGGAACCCGCGCTATGACGGCAATAAAAAGACAGAATAAAACGCAC
GGTGTTGGGTCGTTTGTTCATAAACGCGGGGTTCGGTCCCAGGGCTGGCACTCTGTCGATACCCCACCGA
GACCCCATTGGGGCCAATACGCCCGCGTTTCTTCCTTTTCCCCACCCCACCCCCCAAGTTCGGGTGAAGG
CCCAGGGCTCGCAGCCAACGTCGGGGCGGCAGGCCCTGCCATAGCCTCAGGTTACTCATATATACTTTAG
ATTGATTTAAAACTTCATTTTTAATTTAAAAGGATCTAGGTGAAGATCCTTTTTGATAATCTCATGACCA
AAATCCCTTAACGTGAGTTTTCGTTCCACTGAGCGTCAGACCCCGTAGAAAAGATCAAAGGATCTTCTTG
AGATCCTTTTTTTCTGCGCGTAATCTGCTGCTTGCAAACAAAAAAACCACCGCTACCAGCGGTGGTTTGT
TTGCCGGATCAAGAGCTACCAACTCTTTTTCCGAAGGTAACTGGCTTCAGCAGAGCGCAGATACCAAATA
CTGTTCTTCTAGTGTAGCCGTAGTTAGGCCACCACTTCAAGAACTCTGTAGCACCGCCTACATACCTCGC
TCTGCTAATCCTGTTACCAGTGGCTGCTGCCAGTGGCGATAAGTCGTGTCTTACCGGGTTGGACTCAAGA
CGATAGTTACCGGATAAGGCGCAGCGGTCGGGCTGAACGGGGGGTTCGTGCACACAGCCCAGCTTGGAGC
GAACGACCTACACCGAACTGAGATACCTACAGCGTGAGCTATGAGAAAGCGCCACGCTTCCCGAAGGGAG
AAAGGCGGACAGGTATCCGGTAAGCGGCAGGGTCGGAACAGGAGAGCGCACGAGGGAGCTTCCAGGGGGA
AACGCCTGGTATCTTTATAGTCCTGTCGGGTTTCGCCACCTCTGACTTGAGCGTCGATTTTTGTGATGCT
CGTCAGGGGGGCGGAGCCTATGGAAAAACGCCAGCAACGCGGCCTTTTTACGGTTCCTGGCCTTTTGCTG
GCCTTTTGCTCACATGTTCTTTCCTGCGTTATCCCCTGATTCTGTGGATAACCGTATTACCGCCATGCAT
TAGTTATTAATAGTAATCAATTACGGGGTCATTAGTTCATAGCCCATATATGGAGTTCCGCGTTACATAA
CTTACGGTAAATGGCCCGCCTGGCTGACCGCCCAACGACCCCCGCCCATTGACGTCAATAATGACGTATG
TTCCCATAGTAACGCCAATAGGGACTTTCCATTGACGTCAATGGGTGGAGTATTTACGGTAAACTGCCCA
CTTGGCAGTACATCAAGTGTATCATATGCCAAGTACGCCCCCTATTGACGTCAATGACGGTAAATGGCCC
GCCTGGCATTATGCCCAGTACATGACCTTATGGGACTTTCCTACTTGGCAGTACATCTACGTATTAGTCA
TCGCTATTACCATGGTGATGCGGTTTTGGCAGTACATCAATGGGCGTGGATAGCGGTTTGACTCACGGGG
ATTTCCAAGTCTCCACCCCATTGACGTCAATGGGAGTTTGTTTTGGCACCAAAATCAACGGGACTTTCCA
AAATGTCGTAACAACTCCGCCCCATTGACGCAAATGGGCGGTAGGCGTGTACGGTGGGAGGTCTATATAA
GCAGAGCTGGTTTAGTGAACCGTCAGATCCGCTAGCGCTACCGGACTCAGATCTCGAGCTCAAGCTTATC
GCATGGAGCCGCACGTGCTCGGCGCGGTCCTGTACTGGCTGCTGCTGCCCTGCGCGCTGCTGGCTGCCTG
CCTGCTCCGCTTCAGCGGACTCTCGCTGGTCTACCTGCTCTTCCTGCTGCTGCTGCCCTGGTTCCCCGGC
CCCACCCGATGCGGCCTCCAAGGTCACACAGGCCGCCTCCTGCGGGCATTGCTGGGCCTCAGCCTGCTCT
TCCTGGTGGCCCATCTCGCCCTCCAGATCTGCCTGCATACTGTGCCCCGCCTGGACCAGCTCCTGGGACC
CAGCTGCAGCCGCTGGGAGACCCTCTCGCGACACATAGGGGTCACAAGGCTGGACCTGAAGGACATCCCC
AACGCCATCCGGCTGGTGGCCCCTGACCTGGGCATCTTGGTGGTCTCCTCTGTCTGCCTCGGCATCTGCG
GGCGCCTTGCAAGGAACACCCGGCAGAGCCCACATCCACGGGAGCTGGATGATGATGAGAGGGATGTGGA
TGCCAGCCCGACGGCAGGGCTGCAGGAAGCAGCAACGCTGGCCCCTACACGGAGGTCACGGCTGGCCGCT
CGTTTCCGAGTCACGGCCCACTGGCTGCTGGTGGCGGCTGGGCGGGTCCTGGCCGTAACACTGCTTGCAC
TGGCAGGCATCGCCCACCCCTCGGCCCTCTCCAGTGTCTACCTGCTGCTCTTCCTGGCCCTCTGCACCTG
GTGGGCCTGCCACTTTCCCATCAGCACTCGGGGCTTCAGCAGACTCTGCGCCGCGGTGGGGTGCTTCGGC
GCCGGCCATCTCATCTGCCTCTACTGCTACCAGATGCCCTTGGCACAGGCTCTGCTCCCGCCTGCCGGCA
TCTGGGCTAGGGTGCTGGGTCTCAAGGACTTCGTGGGTCCCACCAACTGCTCCAGCCCCCACGCGCTGGT
CCTCAACACCGGCCTGGACTGGCCTGTGTATGCCAGCCCCGGCGTCCTCCTGCTGCTGTGCTACGCCACG
GCCTCTCTGCGCAAGCTCCGCGCGTACCGCCCCTCCGGCCAGAGGAAGGAGGCGGCAAAGGGGTATGAGG
CTCGGGAGCTGGAGCTAGCAGAGCTGGACCAGTGGCCCCAGGAACGGGAGTCTGACCAGCACGTGGTGCC
CACAGCACCCGACACCGAGGCTGATAACTGCATCGTGCACGAGCTGACCGGCCAGAGCTCCCTCCTGCGG
CGGCCTGTGCGGCCCAAGCGGGCTGAGCCCGGGGAGGCGTCTCCGCTCCACAGCCTGGGCCACCTCATCA
TGGACCAGAGCTATGTGTGCGCGCTCATTGCCATGATGGTATGGAGCATCACCTACCACAGCTGGCTGAC
CTTCGTACTGCTGCTCTGGGCCTGCCTCATCTGGACGGTGCGCAGCCGCCACCAACTGGCCATGCTGTGC
TCGCCCTGCATCCTGCTGTATGGGATGACGCTGTGCTGCCTACGCTACGTGTGGGCCATGGACCTGCGCC
CTGAGCTGCCCACCACCCTGGGCCCCGTCAGCCTGCGCCAGCTGGGGCTGGAGCACACCCGCTACCCCTG
TCTGGACCTTGGTGCCATGTTGCTCTACACCCTGACCTTCTGGCTCCTGCTGCGCCAGTTTGTGAAAGAG
AAGCTGCTGAAGTGGGCAGAGTCTCCAGCTGCGCTGACGGAGGTCACCGTGGCAGACACAGAGCCCACGC
GGACGCAGACGCTGTTGCAGAGCCTGGGGGAGCTGGTGAAGGGCGTGTACGCCAAGTACTGGATCTATGT
GTGTGCTGGCATGTTCATCGTGGTCAGCTTCGCCGGCCGCCTCGTGGTCTACAAGATTGTCTACATGTTC
CTCTTCCTGCTCTGCCTCACCCTCTTCCAGGTCTACTACAGCCTGTGGCGGAAGCTGCTCAAGGCCTTCT
GGTGGCTCGTGGTGGCCTACACCATGCTGGTCCTCATCGCCGTCTACACCTTCCAGTTCCAGGACTTCCC
TGCCTACTGGCGCAACCTCACTGGCTTCACCGACGAGCAGCTGGGGGACCTGGGCCTGGAGCAGTTCAGC
GTGTCCGAGCTCTTCTCCAGCATCCTGGTGCCCGGCTTCTTCCTCCTGGCCTGCATCCTGCAGCTGCACT
ACTTCCACAGGCCCTTCATGCAGCTCACCGACATGGAGCACGTGTCCCTGCCTGGCACGCGCCTCCCGCG
CTGGGCTCACAGGCAGGATGCAGTGAGTGGGACCCCACTGCTGCGGGAGGAGCAGCAGGAGCATCAGCAG
CAGCAGCAGGAGGAGGAGGAGGAGGAGGAGGACTCCAGGGACGAGGGGCTGGGCGTGGCCACTCCCCACC
AGGCCACGCAGGTGCCTGAAGGGGCAGCCAAGTGGGGCCTGGTGGCTGAGCGGCTGCTGGAGCTGGCAGC
CGGCTTCTCGGACGTCCTCTCACGCGTGCAGGTGTTCCTGCGGCGGCTGCTGGAGCTTCACGTTTTCAAG
CTGGTGGCCCTGTACACCGTCTGGGTGGCCCTGAAGGAGGTGTCGGTGATGAACCTGCTGCTGGTGGTGC
TGTGGGCCTTCGCCCTGCCCTACCCACGCTTCCGGCCCATGGCCTCCTGCCTGTCCACCGTGTGGACCTG
CGTCATCATCGTGTGTAAGATGCTGTACCAGCTCAAGGTTGTCAACCCCCAGGAGTATTCCAGCAACTGC
ACCGAGCCCTTCCCCAACAGCACCAACTTGCTGCCCACGGAGATCAGCCAGTCCCTGCTGTACCGGGGGC
CCGTGGACCCTGCCAACTGGTTTGGGGTGCGGAAAGGGTTCCCCAACCTGGGCTACATCCAGAACCACCT
GCAAGTGCTGCTGCTGCTGGTATTCGAGGCCATCGTGTACCGGCGCCAGGAGCACTACCGCCGGCAGCAC
CAGCTGGCCCCGCTGCCTGCCCAGGCCGTGTTTGCCAGCGGCACCCGCCAGCAGCTGGACCAGGATCTGC
TCGGCTGCCTCAAGTACTTCATCAACTTCTTCTTCTACAAATTCGGGCTGGAGATCTGCTTCCTGATGGC
CGTGAACGTGATCGGGCAGCGCATGAACTTTCTGGTGACCCTGCACGGTTGCTGGCTGGTGGCCATCCTC
ACCCGCAGGCACCGCCAGGCCATTGCCCGCCTCTGGCCCAACTACTGCCTCTTCCTGGCGCTGTTCCTGC
TGTACCAGTACCTGCTGTGCCTGGGGATGCCCCCGGCCCTGTGCATTGATTATCCCTGGCGCTGGAGCCG
GGCCGTCCCCATGAACTCCGCACTCATCAAGTGGCTGTACCTGCCTGATTTCTTCCGGGCCCCCAACTCC
ACCAACCTCATCAGCGACTTTCTCCTGCTGCTGTGCGCCTCCCAGCAGTGGCAGGTGTTCTCAGCTGAGC
GCACAGAGGAGTGGCAGCGCATGGCTGGCGTCAACACCGACCGCCTGGAGCCGCTGCGGGGGGAGCCCAA
CCCCGTGCCCAACTTTATCCACTGCAGGTCCTACCTTGACATGCTGAAGGTGGCCGTCTTCCGATACCTG
TTCTGGCTGGTGCTGGTGGTGGTGTTTGTCACGGGGGCCACCCGCATCAGCATCTTCGGGCTGGGCTACC
TGCTGGCCTGCTTCTACCTGCTGCTCTTCGGCACGGCCCTGCTGCAGAGGGACACACGGGCCCGCCTCGT
GCTGTGGGACTGCCTCATTCTGTACAACGTCACCGTCATCATCTCCAAGAACATGCTGTCGCTCCTGGCC
TGCGTCTTCGTGGAGCAGATGCAGACCGGCTTCTGCTGGGTCATCCAGCTCTTCAGCCTTGTATGCACCG
TCAAGGGCTACTATGACCCCAAGGAGATGATGGACAGAGACCAGGACTGCCTGCTGCCTGTGGAGGAGGC
TGGCATCATCTGGGACAGCGTCTGCTTCTTCTTCCTGCTGCTGCAGCGCCGCGTCTTCCTTAGCCATTAC
TACCTGCACGTCAGGGCCGACCTCCAGGCCACCGCCCTGCTAGCCTCCAGGGGCTTCGCCCTCTACAACG
CTGCCAACCTCAAGAGCATTGACTTCCACCGCAGGATAGAGGAGAAGTCCCTGGCCCAGCTGAAAAGACA
GATGGAGCGTATCCGTGCCAAGCAGGAGAAGCACAGGCAGGGCCGGGTGGACCGCAGTCGCCCCCAGGAC
ACCCTGGGCCCCAAGGACCCCGGCCTGGAGCCAGGGCCCGACAGTCCAGGGGGCTCCTCCCCGCCACGGA
GGCAGTGGTGGCGGCCCTGGCTGGACCACGCCACAGTCATCCACTCCGGGGACTACTTCCTGTTTGAGTC
CGACAGTGAGGAAGAGGAGGAGGCTGTTCCTGAAGACCCGAGGCCGTCGGCACAGAGTGCCTTCCAGCTG
GCGTACCAGGCATGGGTGACCAACGCCCAGGCGGTGCTGAGGCGGCGGCAGCAGGAGCAGGAGCAGGCAA
GGCAGGAACAGGCAGGACAGCTACCCACAGGAGGTGGTCCCAGCCAGGAGGTGGAGCCAGCAGAGGGCCC
CGAGGAGGCAGCGGCAGGCCGGAGCCATGTGGTGCAGAGGGTGCTGAGCACGGCGCAGTTCCTGTGGATG
CTGGGGCAGGCGCTAGTGGATGAGCTGACACGCTGGCTGCAGGAGTTCACCCGGCACCACGGCACCATGA
GCGACGTGCTGCGGGCAGAGCGCTACCTCCTCACACAGGAGCTCCTGCAGGGCGGCGAAGTGCACAGGGG
CGTGCTGGATCAGCTGTACACAAGCCAGGCCGAGGCCACGCTGCCAGGCCCCACCGAGGCCCCCAATGCC
CCAAGCACCGTGTCCAGTGGGCTGGGCGCGGAGGAGCCACTCAGCAGCATGACAGACGACATGGGCAGCC
CCCTGAGCACCGGCTACCACACGCGCAGTGGCAGTGAGGAGGCAGTCACCGACCCCGGGGAGCGTGAGGC
TGGTGCCTCTCTGTACCAGGGACTGATGCGGACGGCCAGCGAGCTGCTCCTGGACAGGCGCCTGCGCATC
CCAGAGCTGGAGGAGGCAGAGCTGTTTGCGGAGGGGCAGGGCCGGGCGCTGCGGCTGCTGCGGGCCGTGT
ACCAGTGTGTGGCCGCCCACTCGGAGCTGCTCTGCTACTTCATCATCATCCTCAACCACATGGTCACGGC
CTCCGCCGGCTCGCTGGTGCTGCCCGTGCTCGTCTTCCTGTGGGCCATGCTGTCGATCCCGAGGCCCAGC
AAGCGCTTCTGGATGACGGCCATCGTCTTCACCGAGATCGCGGTGGTCGTCAAGTACCTGTTCCAGTTTG
GGTTCTTCCCCTGGAACAGCCACGTGGTGCTGCGGCGCTACGAGAACAAGCCCTACTTCCCGCCCCGCAT
CCTGGGCCTGGAGAAGACTGACGGCTACATCAAGTACGACCTGGTGCAGCTCATGGCCCTTTTCTTCCAC
CGCTCCCAGCTGCTGTGCTATGGCCTCTGGGACCATGAGGAGGACTCACCATCCAAGGAGCATGACAAGA
GCGGCGAGGAGGAGCAGGGAGCCGAGGAGGGGCCAGGGGTGCCTGCGGCCACCACCGAAGACCACATTCA
GGTGGAAGCGAGGGTCGGACCCACGGACGGGACCCCAGAACCCCAAGTGGAGCTCAGGCCCCGTGATACG
AGGCGCATCAGTCTACGTTTTAGAAGAAGGAAGAAGGAGGGCCCAGCACGGAAAGGAGCGGCAGCCATCG
AAGCTGAGGACAGGGAGGAAGAAGAGGGGGAGGAAGAGAAAGAGGCCCCCACGGGGAGAGAGAAGAGGCC
AAGCCGCTCTGGAGGAAGAGTAAGGGCGGCCGGGCGGCGGCTGCAGGGCTTCTGCCTGTCCCTGGCCCAG
GGCACATATCGGCCGCTACGGCGCTTCTTCCACGACATCCTGCACACCAAGTACCGCGCAGCCACCGACG
TCTATGCCCTCATGTTCCTGGCTGATGTTGTCGACTTCATCATCATCATTTTTGGCTTCTGGGCCTTTGG
GAAGCACTCGGCGGCCACAGACATCACGTCCTCCCTATCAGACGACCAGGTACCCGAGGCTTTCCTGGTC
ATGCTGCTGATCCAGTTCAGTACCATGGTGGTTGACCGCGCCCTCTACCTGCGCAAGACCGTGCTGGGCA
AGCTGGCCTTCCAGGTGGCGCTGGTGCTGGCCATCCACCTATGGATGTTCTTCATCCTGCCCGCCGTCAC
TGAGAGGATGTTCAACCAGAATGTGGTGGCCCAGCTCTGGTACTTCGTGAAGTGCATCTACTTCGCCCTG
TCCGCCTACCAGATCCGCTGCGGCTACCCCACCCGCATCCTCGGCAACTTCCTCACCAAGAAGTACAATC
ATCTCAACCTCTTCCTCTTCCAGGGGTTCCGGCTGGTGCCGTTCCTGGTGGAGCTGCGGGCAGTGATGGA
CTGGGTGTGGACGGACACCACGCTGTCCCTGTCCAGCTGGATGTGTGTGGAGGACATCTATGCCAACATC
TTCATCATCAAATGCAGCCGAGAGACAGAGAAGAAATACCCGCAGCCCAAAGGGCAGAAGAAGAAGAAGA
TCGTCAAGTACGGCATGGGTGGCCTCATCATCCTCTTCCTCATCGCCATCATCTGGTTCCCACTGCTCTT
CATGTCGCTGGTGCGCTCCGTGGTTGGGGTTGTCAACCAGCCCATCGATGTCACCGTCACCCTCAAGCTG
GGCGGCTATGAGCCGCTGTTCACCATGAGCGCCCAGCAGCCGTCCATCATCCCCTTCACGGCCCAGGCCT
ATGAGGAGCTGTCCCGGCAGTTTGACCCCCAGCCGCTGGCCATGCAGTTCATCAGCCAGTACAGCCCTGA
GGACATCGTCACGGCGCAGATTGAGGGCAGCTCCGGGGCGCTGTGGCGCATCAGTCCCCCCAGCCGTGCC
CAGATGAAGCGGGAGCTCTACAACGGCACGGCCGACATCACCCTGCGCTTCACCTGGAACTTCCAGAGGG
ACCTGGCGAAGGGAGGCACTGTGGAGTATGCCAACGAGAAGCACATGCTGGCCCTGGCCCCCAACAGCAC
TGCACGGCGGCAGCTGGCCAGCCTGCTCGAGGGCACCTCGGACCAGTCTGTGGTCATCCCCAATCTCTTC
CCCAAGTACATCCGTGCCCCCAACGGGCCCGAAGCCAACCCTGTGAAGCAGCTGCAGCCCAATGAGGAGG
CCGACTACCTCGGCGTGCGTATCCAGCTGCGGAGGGAGCAGGGTGCGGGGGCCACCGGCTTCCTCGAATG
GTGGGTCATCGAGCTGCAGGAGTGCCGGACCGACTGCAACCTGCTGCCCATGGTCATTTTCAGTGACAAG
GTCAGCCCACCGAGCCTCGGCTTCCTGGCTGGCTACGGCATCATGGGGCTGTACGTGTCCATCGTGCTGG
TCATCGGCAAGTTCGTGCGCGGATTCTTCAGCGAGATCTCGCACTCCATTATGTTCGAGGAGCTGCCGTG
CGTGGACCGCATCCTCAAGCTCTGCCAGGACATCTTCCTGGTGCGGGAGACTCGGGAGCTGGAGCTGGAG
GAGGAGTTGTACGCCAAGCTCATCTTCCTCTACCGCTCACCGGAGACCATGATCAAGTGGACTCGTGAGA
AGGAGACCGGTGGAGGATCCGGCATGGGTTCTCATCATCATCATCATCATGGTATGGCTAGCATGACTGG
TGGACAGCAAATGGGTCGGGATCTGTACGACGATGACGATAAGGATCTCGCCACCATGGTCGACTCATCA
CGTCGTAAGTACAATAAGACAGGTCACGCAGTCAGAGCTATAGGTCGGCTGAGCTCACTCGAGAACGTCT
ATATCAAGGCCGACAAGCAGAAGAACGGCATCAAGGCGAACTTCCACATCCGCCACAACATCGAGGACGG
CGGCGTGCAGCTCGCCTACCACTACCAGCAGAACACCCCCATCGGCGACGGCCCCGTGCTGCTGCCCGAC
AACCACTACCTGAGCGTGCAGTCCAAACTTTCGAAAGACCCCAACGAGAAGCGCGATCACATGGTCCTGC
TGGAGTTCGTGACCGCCGCCGGGATCACTCTCGGCATGGACGAGCTGTACAAGGGCGGTACCGGAGGGAG
CATGGTGAGCAAGGGCGAGGAGCTGTTCACCGGGGTGGTGCCCATCCTGGTCGAGCTGGACGGCGACGTA
AACGGCCACAAGTTCAGCGTGTCCGGCGAGGGTGAGGGCGATGCCACCTACGGCAAGCTGACCCTGAAGT
TCATCTGCACCACCGGCAAGCTGCCCGTGCCCTGGCCCACCCTCGTGACCACCCTGACCTACGGCGTGCA
GTGCTTCAGCCGCTACCCCGACCACATGAAGCAGCACGACTTCTTCAAGTCCGCCATGCCCGAAGGCTAC
ATCCAGGAGCGCACCATCTTCTTCAAGGACGACGGCAACTACAAGACCCGCGCCGAGGTGAAGTTCGAGG
GCGACACCCTGGTGAACCGCATCGAGCTGAAGGGCATCGACTTCAAGGAGGACGGCAACATCCTGGGGCA
CAAGCTGGAGTACAACCTGCCGGACCAACTGACTGAAGAGCAGATCGCAGAATTTAAAGAGGCTTTCTCC
CTATTTGACAAGGACGGGGATGGGACAATAACAACCAAGGAGCTGGGGACGGTGATGCGGTCTCTGGGGC
AGAACCCCACAGAAGCAGAGCTGCAGGACATGATCAATGAAGTAGATGCCGACGGTGACGGCACAATCGA
CTTCCCTGAGTTCCTGACAATGATGGCAAGAAAAATGAAATACAGGGACACGGAAGAAGAAATTAGAGAA
GCGTTCGGTGTGTTTGATAAGGATGGCAATGGCTACATCAGTGCAGCAGAGCTTCGCCACGTGATGACAA
ACCTTGGAGAGAAGTTAACAGATGAAGAGGTTGATGAAATGATCAGGGAAGCAGCCATCGATGGGGATGG
TCAGGTAAACTACGAAGAGTTTGTACAAATGATGACAGCGAAGTAAGGAAGGAAAAAAGCGGCCGCGACT
CTAGATCATAATCAGCCATACCACATTTGTAGAGGTTTTACTTGCTTTAAAAAACCTCCCACACCTCCCC
CTGAACCTGAAACATAAAATGAATGCAATTGTTGTTGTTAACTTGTTTATTGCAGCTTATAATGGTTACA
AATAAAGCAATAGCATCACAAATTTCACAAATAAAGCATTTTTTTCACTGCATTCTAGTTGTGGTTTGTC
CAAACTCATCAATGTATCTTAAGGCGTAAATTGTAAGCGTTAATATTTTGTTAAAATTCGCGTTAAATTT
TTGTTAAATCAGCTCATTTTTTAACCAATAGGCCGAAATCGGCAAAATCCCTTATAAATCAAAAGAATAG
ACCGAGATAGGGT
[37 nt withheld, positions 12124-12160]
AAAGAACGTGGACTCCAACGTCAAAGG
[49 nt withheld, positions 12188-12236]
T
[91 nt withheld, positions 12238-12328]
G
[124 nt withheld, positions 12330-12453]
CAGGTGGCACTTTTCGGGGAAATGTGCGCGGAACCCCTATTTGTTTATTTTTCTAAATACATTCAAATAT
GTATCCGCTCATGAGACAATAACCCTGATAAATGCTTCAATAATATTGAAAAAGGAAGAGTCCTGAGGCG
GAAAGAACCAGCTGTGGAATGTGTGTCAGTTAGGGTGTGGAAAGTCCCCAGGCTCCCCAGCAGGCAGAAG
TATGCAAAGCATGCATCTCAATTAGTCAGCAACCAGGTGTGGAAAGTCCCCAGGCTCCCCAGCAGGCAGA
AGTATGCAAAGCATGCATCTCAATTAGTCAGCAACCATAGTCCCGCCCCTAACTCCGCCCATCCCGCCCC
TAACTCCGCCCAGTTCCGCCCATTCTCCGCCCCATGGCTGACTAATTTTTTTTATTTATGCAGAGGCCGA
GGCCGCCTCGGCCTCTGAGCTATTCCAGAAGTAGTGAGG
